>Addgene plasmid #80393 | pVH028 | depositor full sequence | sequence record 166533 | pVH028 sequence 7904 bps
GAATTCACTAGTTTGACAGTTAGCTCAGTCCTAGGAATTATGCTAGCGGTACCTCCCGGTGCCCTCTACC
AGGGCCAAGAGATCTATGATTAACCGTATCCGCGTAGTCACGCTGTTGGTAATGGTGCTGGGGGTATTCG
CACTGTTACAGCTTATTTCCGGCAGTCTGTTTTTTTCTTCCCTTCACCATAGCCAGAAGAGCTTTGTGGT
TTCCAATCAATTACGGGAACAGCAGGGCGAGCTGACGTCAACCTGGGATTTAATGCTGCAAACGCGCATT
AACCTGAGTCGTTCAGCGGTACGGATGATGATGGATTCCTCCAATCAACAAAGTAACGCCAAAGTTGAAT
TGCTCGATAGCGCCAGGAAAACATTGGCGCAGGCAGCGACGCATTATAAAAAATTCAAAAGCATGGCACC
GTTACCTGAAATGGTCGCTACCAGTCGTAATATTGATGAAAAATATAAAAACTATTACACAGCGTTAACT
GAACTGATTGATTATCTAGATTATGGCAATACTGGAGCTTATTTCGCTCAGCCAACCCAGGGAATGCAAA
ATGCAATGGGCGAAGCGTTTGCTCAGTACGCCCTCAGCAGTGAAAAACTGTATCGCGATATCGTCACTGA
CAACGCAGATGATTACCGATTTGCCCAGTGGCAACTGGCGGTTATCGCGCTGGTGGTGGTATTGATTCTG
CTGGTGGCGTGGTACGGCATTCGCCGTATGTTGCTTACTCCGCTGGCAAAAATTATTGCTCACATTCGCG
AAATCGCCGGTGGTAACCTGGCGAATACCCTGACCATTGACGGGCGCAGTGAAATGGGCGACCTGGCGCA
GAGCGTTTCACATATGGCGGCTGGTGTTAAGCAACTGGCGGATGACCGCACGCTGCTGATGGCGGGGGTA
AGTCACGACTTGCGCACGCCGCTGACGCGTATTCGCCTTGCGACTGAGATGATGAGCGAGCAGGATGGCT
ATCTGGCAGAATCGATCAATAAAGATATCGAAGAGTGCAACGCCATCATTGAGCAGTTTATCGACTACCT
GCGCACCGGGCAGGAGATGCCGATGGAAATGGCGGATCTTAATGCAGTACTCGGTGAGGTGATTGCTGCC
GAAAGTGGCTATGAGCGGGAAATTGAAACCGCGCTTTACCCCGGCAGCATTGAAGTGAAAATGCACCCGC
TGTCGATCAAACGCGCGGTGGCGAATATGGTGGTCAACGCCGCCCGTTATGGCAATGGCTGGATCAAAGT
CAGCAGCGGAACGGAGCCGAATCGCGCCTGGTTCCAGGTGGAAGATGACGGTCCGGGAATTGCGCCGGAA
CAACGTAAGCACCTGTTCCAGCCGTTTGTCCGCGGCGACAGTGCGCGCACCATTAGCGGCACGGGATTAG
GGCTGGCAATTGTGCAGCGTATCGTGGATAACCATAACGGGATGCTGGAGCTTGGCACCAGCGAGCGGGG
CGGGCTTTCCATTCGCGCCTGGCTGCCAGTGCCGGTAACGCGGGCGCAGGGCACGACAAAAGAAGGGGGA
TCTGGTAGTGGCAGCGGCAGCGGTAGTGGATCTGGTAGTGGCAGCGGCAGCGGTAGTGGATCTATGGCAG
AGTATGTGCGGGCCCTGTTTGACTTTAATGGGAATGATGAAGAAGACCTTCCCTTTAAGAAAGGAGACAT
CCTGAGAATCCGGGATAAGCCTGAAGAGCAGTGGTGGAATGCAGAGGACAGCGAAGGAAAGAGGGGGATG
ATTCCTGTCCCTTACGTGGAGAAGTATGGATCTGGTAGTGGCAGCGGCAGCGGTAGTGGATCTATGGCAG
AGTATGTGCGGGCCCTGTTTGACTTTAATGGGAATGATGAAGAAGACCTTCCCTTTAAGAAAGGAGACAT
CCTGAGAATCCGGGATAAGCCTGAAGAGCAGTGGTGGAATGCAGAGGACAGCGAAGGAAAGAGGGGGATG
ATTCCTGTCCCTTACGTGGAGAAGTATGGATCTGGTAGTGGCAGCGGCAGCGGTAGTGGATCTATGGCAG
AGTATGTGCGGGCCCTGTTTGACTTTAATGGGAATGATGAAGAAGACCTTCCCTTTAAGAAAGGAGACAT
CCTGAGAATCCGGGATAAGCCTGAAGAGCAGTGGTGGAATGCAGAGGACAGCGAAGGAAAGAGGGGGATG
ATTCCTGTCCCTTACGTGGAGAAGTATGGATCTGGTAGTGGCAGCGGCAGCGGTAGTGGATCTATGGCAG
AGTATGTGCGGGCCCTGTTTGACTTTAATGGGAATGATGAAGAAGACCTTCCCTTTAAGAAAGGAGACAT
CCTGAGAATCCGGGATAAGCCTGAAGAGCAGTGGTGGAATGCAGAGGACAGCGAAGGAAAGAGGGGGATG
ATTCCTGTCCCTTACGTGGAGAAGTATGGATCCTGACTCGAGTAATGAGAAGCTTGGGCCCGAACAAAAA
CTCATCTCAGAAGAGGATCTGAATAGCGCCGTCGACCATCATCATCATCATCATTGAGTTTAAACGGTCT
CCAGCTTGGCTGTTTTGGCGGATGAGAGAAGATTTTCAGCCTGATACAGATTAAATCAGAACGCAGAAGC
GGTCTGATAAAACAGAATTTGCCTGGCGGCAGTAGCGCGGTGGTCCCACCTGACCCCATGCCGAACTCAG
AAGTGAAACGCCGTAGCGCCGATGGTAGTGTGGGGTCTCCCCATGCGAGAGTAGGGAACTGCCAGGCATC
AAATAAAACGAAAGGCTCAGTCGAAAGACTGGGCCTTTCGTTTTATCTGTTGTTTGTCGGTGAACTAATT
TCTAGACTGCAGTTGATCGGGCACGTAAGAGGTTCCAACTTTCACCATAATGAAATAAGATCACTACCGG
GCGTATTTTTTGAGTTATCGAGATTTTCAGGAGCTAAGGAAGCTAAAATGGAGAAAAAAATCACTGGATA
TACCACCGTTGATATATCCCAATGGCATCGTAAAGAACATTTTGAGGCATTTCAGTCAGTTGCTCAATGT
ACCTATAACCAGACCGTTCAGCTGGATATTACGGCCTTTTTAAAGACCGTAAAGAAAAATAAGCACAAGT
TTTATCCGGCCTTTATTCACATTCTTGCCCGCCTGATGAATGCTCATCCGGAATTTCGTATGGCAATGAA
AGACGGTGAGCTGGTGATATGGGATAGTGTTCACCCTTGTTACACCGTTTTCCATGAGCAAACTGAAACG
TTTTCATCGCTCTGGAGTGAATACCACGACGATTTCCGGCAGTTTCTACACATATATTCGCAAGATGTGG
CGTGTTACGGTGAAAACCTGGCCTATTTCCCTAAAGGGTTTATTGAGAATATGTTTTTCGTCTCAGCCAA
TCCCTGGGTGAGTTTCACCAGTTTTGATTTAAACGTGGCCAATATGGACAACTTCTTCGCCCCCGTTTTC
ACCATGGGCAAATATTATACGCAAGGCGACAAGGTGCTGATGCCGCTGGCGATTCAGGTTCATCATGCCG
TTTGTGATGGCTTCCATGTCGGCAGAATGCTTAATGAATTACAACAGTACTGCGATGAGTGGCAGGGCGG
GGCGTAATTTGATATCGAGCTCGCTTGGACTCCTGTTGATAGATCCAGTAATGACCTCAGAACTCCATCT
GGATTTGTTCAGAACGCTCGGTTGCCGCCGGGCGTTTTTTATTGGTGAGAATCCAAGCCTCGGTGAGAAT
CCAAGCCTCGATCAACGTCTCATTTTCGCCAAAAGTTGGCCCAGGGCTTCCCGGTATCAACAGGGACACC
AGGATTTATTTATTCTGCGAAGTGATCTTCCGTCACAGGTATTTATTCGGCGCAAAGTGCGTCGGGTGAT
GCTGCCAACTTACTGATTTAGTGTATGATGGTGTTTTTGAGGTGCTCCAGTGGCTTCTGTTTCTATCAGC
TGTCCCTCCTGTTCAGCTACTGACGGGGTGGTGCGTAACGGCAAAAGCACCGCCGGACATCAGCGGTAGC
GGAGTGTATACTGGCTTACTATGTTGGCACTGATGAGGGTGTCAGTGAAGTGCTTCATGTGGCAGGAGAA
AAAAGGCTGCACCGGTGCGTCAGCAGAATATGTGATACAGGATATATTCCGCTTCCTCGCTCACTGACTC
GCTACGCTCGGTCGTTCGACTGCGGCGAGCGGAAATGGCTTACGAACGGGGCGGAGATTTCCTGGAAGAT
GCCAGGAAGATACTTAACAGGGAAGTGAGAGGGCCGCGGCAAAGCCGTTTTTCCATAGGCTCCGCCCCCC
TGACAAGCATCACGAAATCTGACGCTCAAATCAGTGGTGGCGAAACCCGACAGGACTATAAAGATACCAG
GCGTTTCCCCCTGGCGGCTCCCTCGTGCGCTCTCCTGTTCCTGCCTTTCGGTTTACCGGTGTCATTCCGC
TGTTATGGCCGCGTTTGTCTCATTCCACGCCTGACACTCAGTTCCGGGTAGGCAGTTCGCTCCAAGCTGG
ACTGTATGCACGAACCCCCCGTTCAGTCCGACCGCTGCGCCTTATCCGGTAACTATCGTCTTGAGTCCAA
CCCGGAAAGACATGCAAAAGCACCACTGGCAGCAGCCACTGGTAATTGATTTAGAGGAGTTAGTCTTGAA
GTCATGCGCCGGTTAAGGCTAAACTGAAAGGACAAGTTTTGGTGACTGCGCTCCTCCAAGCCAGTTACCT
CGGTTCAAAGAGTTGGTAGCTCAGAGAACCTTCGAAAAACCGCCCTGCAAGGCGGTTTTTTCGTTTTCAG
AGCAAGAGATTACGCGCAGACCAAAACGATCTCAAGAAGATCATCTTATTAATCAGATAAAATATTTAAT
TTCTAGACTGCAGTTGAAGTTCACCGACAAACAACAGATAAAACGAAAGGCCCAGTCTTTCGACTGAGCC
TTTCGTTTTATTTGATGCCTGGCAGTTCCCTACTCTCGCATGGGGAGACCCCACACTACCATCGGCGCTA
CGGCGTTTCACTTCTGAGTTCGGCATGGGGTCAGGTGGGACCACCGCGCTACTGCCGCCAGGCAAATTCT
GTTTTATCAGACCGCTTCTGCGTTCTGATTTAATCTGTATCAGGCTGAAAATCTTCTCTCATCCGCCAAA
ACAGCCAAGCTGGAGACCGTTTAAACTCAATGATGATGATGATGATGGTCGACGGCGCTATTCAGATCCT
CTTCTGAGATGAGTTTTTGTTCGGGCCCAAGCTTCTCATTACTCGAGTTAGGATCCAGCGGGTAATGTGA
TAACAAACCTTGTCCCCCGCGCATCCGACGTTACCGCAACCGTGCCTTTATGCGCGACAACAATCGATTT
CACTATCGCCAGCGCAATACCGCTACCTTCACCTTTTCGCTGGCGGGAGGGGTCAACGCGATAGAAACGG
TCAAACAATCGCGGTAAGTGCTCGGGCGCAATGGGCGTACCGGGGTTTTCGACGATAACTTGCACCAGGT
GATCGACCGTCTGACAGCGCACTACAATTGTCTCTCCGGTTGGCGTATAACGCAGGGCGTTCGAAAGCAG
GTTGCTTAGCGCCCGACGCAGCATCAGCGGATCGCCCGCGACCTGACACTTGTCGCCAACAAACCGCAAC
TCCACGCCGCGATCTTCCGCTAACGCCTCGAAAAAATCGAACACTTTGCCGACTTCATCCGCCAGGTTGA
GCATTTTCTTTTCGGGGATTAGCTGGTTGTTATCGGCCTGAGCGAGAAACAGCATATCGCTGACCATTTT
CGCCATTCGCGTCAGCTCTTCGAGATTAGAGTAGAGCACATCTTCCAGCTCCTTCTGGCTGCGCGACTGG
CTGAGGGCGATTTCGGTTTGCGTTATGAGATTCGTAATTGGTGTGCGAATTTCGTGAGCGATATCCGCTG
AGAAATTGGACTGGCGGGTAAAGACATCCTCAATACGCTCGATCATATGGTTGAACGACAGTACCAGCTG
TTCCAGCTCAATGGGCACGGTCTGCGGGTCGAGGCGAACGTCGAGATCCTTCGAGGTAATATTCTGGATT
TGACGGCTGACGCTGCGGATCGGCGCGTGACCTTTATGTACCGCCAACAGTACGATAAAGACGATCAGGA
TGCTGATTACCGATGCGGTCATAATAAGTTTATTCATCAAATCATTTATGTAATGAAGATGAAAATCGAT
CGAAAGCGCGATGTAGAGCGTATAAATCGGTTTGCCGTCCACCAACGGGCCAACCGGCAAGTTAATCATC
CGCCAGTTGCTGTGTTCCATATGCCCGTGACCGTGGCCTGGCATCATCATCGTCGGGCCGGAAAGGAGAT
ACACCTCGCCACCCTGAGCGTCTTTATCGGGTATGGCGTCACGCGTAAACTCGCGGATATCCGGCGCACC
GGGGGAGTGATACACCGTTTTACCCTGACTATCTGCCAGGGAAATCAACACATTGGAATAACCACTGACG
ATATCTTCCAGCGTCATTAAGCGTCGGGCTTGCGTTTCGTCAGGGTGATTTAGTACCCGTTCAAGGGTGG
CGCTAATCTCTTTTAAATCATTAATATCCTGCTCGGCAAAATGAACTTTTACTGAGTGGATCATGATCCA
TGCAAAGGCGAAAAACGCCGCGATGGTGGCCAGGCTGATAAAAAAGGTCAGGCGGGTTGCCAGCGAAAAC
GGGCGCTGAAATGGCTTACTGACCATAGATCTTTATATTGTGAGGTACCGCTAGCTCTATGGTACTCGTG
ATGGCTTTATTGATGACTTGTTAATAACGATAACGGAGCAAACAATATTGATAAATACACCACTCGATAT
ATAATAAATCATCAACATGAATATTGCGCCCGGCCGGGCACCAGCAATAACCCAAGCGAGGCCCCATGGA
ACTGCGTGACCTGGATTTAAACCTGCTGGTGGTGTTCAACCAATTGCTGGTCGACAGACGCGTCTCTATC
ACTGCGGAGAACCTGGGCCTGACCCAGCCTGCCGTGAGCAATGCGCTGAAACGCCTGCGCACCTCGCTAC
AGGACCCACTCTTCGTGCGCACACATCAGGGAATGGAACCCACACCCTATGCCGCGCATCTGGCCGAGCC
CGTCACTTCGGCCATGCACGCACTGCGCAACGCCCTACAGCACCATGAAAGCTTCGATCCGCTGACCAGC
GAGCGTACCTTCACCCTGGCCATGACCGACATTGGCGAAATCTACTTCATGCCGCGGCTGATGGATGTGC
TGGCTCACCAGGCCCCCAATTGCGTGATCAGTACGGTGCGCGACAGTTCGATGAGCCTGATGCAGGCCTT
GCAGAACGGAACCGTGGACTTGGCCGTGGGCCTGCTTCCCAATCTGCAAACTGGCTTCTTTCAGCGCCGG
CTGCTCCAGAATCACTACGTGTGCCTATGTCGCAAGGACCATCCAGTCACCCGCGAACCCCTGACTCTGG
AGCGCTTCTGTTCCTACGGCCACGTGCGTGTCATCGCCGCTGGCACCGGCCACGGCGAGGTGGACACGTA
CATGACACGGGTCGGCATCCGGCGCGACATCCGTCTGGAAGTGCCGCACTTCGCCGCCGTTGGCCACATC
CTCCAGCGCACCGATCTGCTCGCCACTGTGCCGATACGTTTAGCCGACTGCTGCGTGGAGCCCTTCGGCC
TAAGCGCCTTGCCGCACCCAGTCGTCTTGCCTGAAATAGCCATCAACATGTTCTGGCATACGAAGTACCA
CAAGGACCTAGCCAATATTTGGTTGCGGCAACTGATGTTTGACCTGTTTACGGATTGACTAGATTTCAGT
GCAATTTATCTCTTCAAATGTAGCACCTGAAGTCAGCCCCATACGATATAAGTTGTAATTCTCATGTTTG
ACAGCTTATCATCGATAAGCTTCCGATGGCGCGCCGAGAGGCTTTACACTTTATGCTTCCGGCT
Features (pLannotate 1.2.2; 21 found; start..end, strand, type, name):
     13..35      +  promoter       J23119(SpeI) promoter (fragment): bacterial promoter (Registry of Standard Biological Parts BBa J23119) modified to end with an SpeI site
     86..856     +  CDS            tar (fragment): MCP2_ECOLI - Also known as cheM. Experimental evidence at protein level: Swiss-Prot protein existence level 1. Chemotactic-signal transducers respond to changes in the concentration of attractants and repellents in the environment, transduce a signal from the outside to the inside of the cell, and facilitate sensory adaptation through the variation of the level of methylation. Attractants increase the level of methylation while repellents decrease the level of methylation, the methyl groups are added by the methyltransferase CheR and removed by the methylesterase CheB. From Escherichia coli (s
    812..1537    +  CDS            envZ (fragment): ENVZ_ECOLI - Also known as ompB, perA, tpo. Experimental evidence at protein level: Swiss-Prot protein existence level 1. Member of the two-component regulatory system EnvZ/OmpR involved in osmoregulation (particularly of genes ompF and ompC) as well as other genes (PubMed:2997120, PubMed:3536870). EnvZ functions as a membrane-associated protein kinase that phosphorylates OmpR in response to environmental signals; at low osmolarity OmpR activates ompF transcription, while at high osmolarity it represses ompF and activates ompC transcription (PubMed:2656684, PubMed:2668281, PubMed:2668953, PubM
   2237..2407    +  CDS            CRK (fragment): CRK_HUMAN - Experimental evidence at protein level: Swiss-Prot protein existence level 1. [Isoform Crk-II]: Regulates cell adhesion, spreading and migration (PubMed:31311869). Mediates attachment-induced MAPK8 activation, membrane ruffling and cell motility in a Rac-dependent manner. Involved in phagocytosis of apoptotic cells and cell motility via its interaction with DOCK1 and DOCK4 (PubMed:19004829). May regulate the EFNA5-EPHA3 signaling (By similarity). From Homo sapiens (Human).
   2487..2504    +  CDS            capTEV™ (fragment): composite tag for in vivo biotinylation, TEV protease cleavage, and 6xHis tagging
   2611..2726    +  ncRNA          5S rRNA: Accession: RF00001 - 5S ribosomal RNA
   2730..2776    +  terminator     rrnB T1 terminator: transcription terminator T1 from the E. coli rrnB gene
   2820..2917    +  promoter       cat promoter: promoter of the E. coli cat gene encoding chloramphenicol acetyltransferase
   2918..3574    +  CDS            cat: CAT_ECOLX - Experimental evidence at protein level: Swiss-Prot protein existence level 1. This enzyme is an effector of chloramphenicol resistance in bacteria. From Escherichia coli. This protein is used as a marker in many commonly used cloning vectors, such as pACYC184.
   3598..3692    +  terminator     lambda t0 terminator: transcription terminator from phage lambda
   3845..3985    +  mobile_element IS1 (fragment): prokaryotic transposable element IS1
   3982..4008    +  misc_feature   bom (fragment): basis of mobility region from pBR322
   4107..4162    -  rep_origin     RSF ori (fragment): Plasmids containing the RSF 1030 origin of replication can be propagated in E. coli cells that contain additional plasmids with compatible origins.
   4250..4795    -  rep_origin     p15A ori: Plasmids containing the medium-copy-number p15A origin of replication can be propagated in E. coli cells that contain a second plasmid with the ColE1 origin.
   4868..4914    -  terminator     rrnB T1 terminator: transcription terminator T1 from the E. coli rrnB gene
   4916..5031    -  ncRNA          5S rRNA: Accession: RF00001 - 5S ribosomal RNA
   5140..5157    -  CDS            capTEV™ (fragment): composite tag for in vivo biotinylation, TEV protease cleavage, and 6xHis tagging
   5237..6676    -  CDS            cusS: CUSS_ECOLI - Also known as ybcZ. Experimental evidence at protein level: Swiss-Prot protein existence level 1. Member of the two-component regulatory system CusS/CusR involved in response to copper and silver. Acts as a copper/silver ion sensor. Activates CusR by phosphorylation. From Escherichia coli (strain K12).
   6856..7755    +  CDS            nahR: NAHR_PSEPU - Protein inferred from homology: Swiss-Prot protein existence level 3. Regulates the expression of the naphthalene (nahA-F) and salicylate (nahG-M) metabolism genes. From Pseudomonas putida (Arthrobacter siderocapsulatus).
   7838..7862    +  promoter       tet promoter (fragment): E. coli promoter for tetracycline efflux protein gene
   7883..7904    +  promoter       lac UV5 promoter (fragment): E. coli lac promoter with an "up" mutation
