[The description below was written by a language model from this plasmid's Addgene catalogue record and pLannotate feature annotations shown in this document.]
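Description:
pVH028 is a 7.9 kb bacterial expression plasmid for synthetic biology work in E. coli. It is built on a p15A backbone, which the record lists as low copy and which is compatible with ColE1-type plasmids. Selection is by chloramphenicol, through a cat gene with its own promoter followed by a lambda t0 terminator. The plasmid carries the two opposing enzymatic arms of a scaffold-based two-component signalling circuit, made for a biomolecular concentration tracker.

The first cassette expresses the Taz chimeric histidine kinase constitutively. A fragment of a J23119-family promoter lies just upstream. The feature table shows the expected chimera, with the sensor portion of the Tar chemoreceptor joined to the kinase portion of EnvZ. According to the record, Taz is fused through GS linkers to four SH3 domains that act as scaffold-binding modules. The annotation flags only one Crk-derived SH3 segment, so the other repeats are not individually annotated. A short match to a His/TEV-type tag and an rrnB T1 terminator close the unit.

The second cassette lies on the opposite strand and encodes CusS with a G448A substitution, which the record says makes it act primarily as a phosphatase. It has a similar tag fragment and an rrnB T1 terminator. CusS is described as being under the salicylate-inducible Psal promoter, although that promoter is not itself annotated. NahR, the Pseudomonas putida salicylate-responsive regulator, is encoded divergently from cusS and provides the inducible control.

Together, the cassettes supply constant kinase activity and salicylate-tunable phosphatase activity. The cognate response regulator, scaffold protein and reporter do not appear in this record and are presumably supplied by other constructs.
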