Addgene plasmid #80393: pVH028
Purpose: Contains constitutive histidine kinase (pCon-Taz) with 4x SH3 scaffold domains + salicylate inducible phosphatase (Psal-CusSmut)
Depositing lab: Richard Murray. Depositing organization: California Institute of Technology. Publication: Design and implementation of a biomolecular concentration tracker. Hsiao V, de los Santos EL, Whitaker WR, Dueber JE, Murray RM. ACS Synth Biol. 2015 Feb 20;4(2):150-61. doi: 10.1021/sb500024b. Epub 2014 May 15. PubMed 24847683.
Backbone
  Vector backbone: p15A
  Backbone size w/o insert (bp): 2300
  Total vector size (bp): 7904
  Vector type: Bacterial Expression, Synthetic Biology
Growth in bacteria
  Bacterial resistance: Chloramphenicol, 25 μg/mL
  Growth temperature: 37°C
  Growth strain: DH5alpha
  Copy number: Low Copy
Gene/Insert 1
  Gene/Insert name: Taz chimeric histine kinase (alt name: Taz HK)
  Insert size (bp): 1449
  Tag / fusion protein: Fused by GS linkers to 4 SH3 domains
Gene/Insert 2
  Gene/Insert name: CusS
  Insert size (bp): 1541
  Mutation: Glycine 448 changed to Alanine, makes it primarily a phosphotase
  Entrez Gene: cusS (a.k.a. b0570, ECK0562, JW5082, silS, ybcZ)
Gene/Insert 3
  Gene/Insert name: NahR
  Insert size (bp): 903
  Entrez Gene: nahR (a.k.a. pDTG1p54)
Terms and licenses: Academic/Nonprofit Terms; Industry Terms: Not Available to Industry
How to cite: pVH028 was a gift from Richard Murray (Addgene plasmid # 80393 ; http://n2t.net/addgene:80393 ; RRID:Addgene_80393)
