>Addgene plasmid #80393 | pVH028 | depositor partial sequence | sequence record 155805 | CusS mutated phosphatase (G448A)
GTCAGTAAGCCATTTCAGCGCCCGTTTTCGCTGGCAACCCGCCTGACCTTTTTTATCAGCCTGGCCACCA
TCGCGGCGTTTTTCGCCTTTGCATGGATCATGATCCACTCAGTAAAAGTTCATTTTGCCGAGCAGGATAT
TAATGATTTAAAAGAGATTAGCGCCACCCTTGAACGGGTACTAAATCACCCTGACGAAACGCAAGCCCGA
CGCTTAATGACGCTGGAAGATATCGTCAGTGGTTATTCCAATGTGTTGATTTCCCTGGCAGATAGTCAGG
GTAAAACGGTGTATCACTCCCCCGGTGCGCCGGATATCCGCGAGTTTACGCGTGACGCCATACCCGATAA
AGACGCTCAGGGTGGCGAGGTGTATCTCCTTTCCGGCCCGACGATGATGATGCCAGGCCACGGTCACGGG
CATATGGAACACAGCAACTGGCGGATGATTAACTTGCCGGTTGGCCCGTTGGTGGACGGCAAACCGATTT
ATACGCTCTACATCGCGCTTTCGATCGATTTTCATCTTCATTACATAAATGATTTGATGAATAAACTTAT
TATGACCGCATCGGTAATCAGCATCCTGATCGTCTTTATCGTACTGTTGGCGGTACATAAAGGTCACGCG
CCGATCCGCAGCGTCAGCCGTCAAATCCAGAATATTACCTCGAAGGATCTCGACGTTCGCCTCGACCCGC
AGACCGTGCCCATTGAGCTGGAACAGCTGGTACTGTCGTTCAACCATATGATCGAGCGTATTGAGGATGT
CTTTACCCGCCAGTCCAATTTCTCAGCGGATATCGCTCACGAAATTCGCACACCAATTACGAATCTCATA
ACGCAAACCGAAATCGCCCTCAGCCAGTCGCGCAGCCAGAAGGAGCTGGAAGATGTGCTCTACTCTAATC
TCGAAGAGCTGACGCGAATGGCGAAAATGGTCAGCGATATGCTGTTTCTCGCTCAGGCCGATAACAACCA
GCTAATCCCCGAAAAGAAAATGCTCAACCTGGCGGATGAAGTCGGCAAAGTGTTCGATTTTTTCGAGGCG
TTAGCGGAAGATCGCGGCGTGGAGTTGCGGTTTGTTGGCGACAAGTGTCAGGTCGCGGGCGATCCGCTGA
TGCTGCGTCGGGCGCTAAGCAACCTGCTTTCGAACGCCCTGCGTTATACGCCAACCGGAGAGACAATTGT
AGTGCGCTGTCAGACGGTCGATCACCTGGTGCAAGTTATCGTCGAAAACCCCGGTACGCCCATTGCGCCC
GAGCACTTACCGCGATTGTTTGACCGTTTCTATCGCGTTGACCCCTCCCGCCAGCGAAAAGGTGAAGGTA
GCGGTATTGCGCTGGCGATAGTGAAATCGATTGTTGTCGCGCATAAAGGCACGGTTGCGGTAACGTCGGA
TGCGCGGGGGACAAGGTTTGTTATCACATTACCCGCT
