>Addgene plasmid #80393 | pVH028 | depositor partial sequence | sequence record 155807 | Psal promoter, activated by NahR
TATTTATCAATATTGTTTGCTCCGTTATCGTTATTAACAAGTCATCAATAAAGCCATCACGAGT
