>Addgene plasmid #80393 | pVH028 | depositor partial sequence | sequence record 155808 | Taz HK - (Gs - Sh3 (4x))
ATTAACCGTATCCGCGTAGTCACGCTGTTGGTAATGGTGCTGGGGGTATTCGCACTGTTACAGCTTATTT
CCGGCAGTCTGTTTTTTTCTTCCCTTCACCATAGCCAGAAGAGCTTTGTGGTTTCCAATCAATTACGGGA
ACAGCAGGGCGAGCTGACGTCAACCTGGGATTTAATGCTGCAAACGCGCATTAACCTGAGTCGTTCAGCG
GTACGGATGATGATGGATTCCTCCAATCAACAAAGTAACGCCAAAGTTGAATTGCTCGATAGCGCCAGGA
AAACATTGGCGCAGGCAGCGACGCATTATAAAAAATTCAAAAGCATGGCACCGTTACCTGAAATGGTCGC
TACCAGTCGTAATATTGATGAAAAATATAAAAACTATTACACAGCGTTAACTGAACTGATTGATTATCTA
GATTATGGCAATACTGGAGCTTATTTCGCTCAGCCAACCCAGGGAATGCAAAATGCAATGGGCGAAGCGT
TTGCTCAGTACGCCCTCAGCAGTGAAAAACTGTATCGCGATATCGTCACTGACAACGCAGATGATTACCG
ATTTGCCCAGTGGCAACTGGCGGTTATCGCGCTGGTGGTGGTATTGATTCTGCTGGTGGCGTGGTACGGC
ATTCGCCGTATGTTGCTTACTCCGCTGGCAAAAATTATTGCTCACATTCGCGAAATCGCCGGTGGTAACC
TGGCGAATACCCTGACCATTGACGGGCGCAGTGAAATGGGCGACCTGGCGCAGAGCGTTTCACATATGGC
GGCTGGTGTTAAGCAACTGGCGGATGACCGCACGCTGCTGATGGCGGGGGTAAGTCACGACTTGCGCACG
CCGCTGACGCGTATTCGCCTTGCGACTGAGATGATGAGCGAGCAGGATGGCTATCTGGCAGAATCGATCA
ATAAAGATATCGAAGAGTGCAACGCCATCATTGAGCAGTTTATCGACTACCTGCGCACCGGGCAGGAGAT
GCCGATGGAAATGGCGGATCTTAATGCAGTACTCGGTGAGGTGATTGCTGCCGAAAGTGGCTATGAGCGG
GAAATTGAAACCGCGCTTTACCCCGGCAGCATTGAAGTGAAAATGCACCCGCTGTCGATCAAACGCGCGG
TGGCGAATATGGTGGTCAACGCCGCCCGTTATGGCAATGGCTGGATCAAAGTCAGCAGCGGAACGGAGCC
GAATCGCGCCTGGTTCCAGGTGGAAGATGACGGTCCGGGAATTGCGCCGGAACAACGTAAGCACCTGTTC
CAGCCGTTTGTCCGCGGCGACAGTGCGCGCACCATTAGCGGCACGGGATTAGGGCTGGCAATTGTGCAGC
GTATCGTGGATAACCATAACGGGATGCTGGAGCTTGGCACCAGCGAGCGGGGCGGGCTTTCCATTCGCGC
CTGGCTGCCAGTGCCGGTAACGCGGGCGCAGGGCACGACAAAAGAAGGGGGATCTGGTAGTGGCAGCGGC
AGCGGTAGTGGATCTGGTAGTGGCAGCGGCAGCGGTAGTGGATCTATGGCAGAGTATGTGCGGGCCCTGT
TTGACTTTAATGGGAATGATGAAGAAGACCTTCCCTTTAAGAAAGGAGACATCCTGAGAATCCGGGATAA
GCCTGAAGAGCAGTGGTGGAATGCAGAGGACAGCGAAGGAAAGAGGGGGATGATTCCTGTCCCTTACGTG
GAGAAGTATGGATCTGGTAGTGGCAGCGGCAGCGGTAGTGGATCTATGGCAGAGTATGTGCGGGCCCTGT
TTGACTTTAATGGGAATGATGAAGAAGACCTTCCCTTTAAGAAAGGAGACATCCTGAGAATCCGGGATAA
GCCTGAAGAGCAGTGGTGGAATGCAGAGGACAGCGAAGGAAAGAGGGGGATGATTCCTGTCCCTTACGTG
GAGAAGTATGGATCTGGTAGTGGCAGCGGCAGCGGTAGTGGATCTATGGCAGAGTATGTGCGGGCCCTGT
TTGACTTTAATGGGAATGATGAAGAAGACCTTCCCTTTAAGAAAGGAGACATCCTGAGAATCCGGGATAA
GCCTGAAGAGCAGTGGTGGAATGCAGAGGACAGCGAAGGAAAGAGGGGGATGATTCCTGTCCCTTACGTG
GAGAAGTATGGATCTGGTAGTGGCAGCGGCAGCGGTAGTGGATCTATGGCAGAGTATGTGCGGGCCCTGT
TTGACTTTAATGGGAATGATGAAGAAGACCTTCCCTTTAAGAAAGGAGACATCCTGAGAATCCGGGATAA
GCCTGAAGAGCAGTGGTGGAATGCAGAGGACAGCGAAGGAAAGAGGGGGATGATTCCTGTCCCTTACGTG
GAGAAGTAT
