>Addgene plasmid #80393 | pVH028 | addgene partial sequence | sequence record 164077 | p15A-F 5'-gattacgcgcagaccaaaac-3'
AAAATATTTAATTTCTAGACTGCAGTTGAAGTTCACCGACAAACAACAGATAAAACGAAAGGCCCAGTCT
TTCGACTGAGCCTTTCGTTTTATTTGATGCCTGGCAGTTCCCTACTCTCGCATGGGGAGACCCCACACTA
CCATCGGCGCTACGGCGTTTCACTTCTGAGTTCGGCATGGGGTCAGGTGGGACCACCGCGCTACTGCCGC
CAGGCAAATTCTGTTTTATCAGACCGCTTCTGCGTTCTGATTTAATCTGTATCAGGCTGAAAATCTTCTC
TCATCCGCCAAAACAGCCAAGCTGGAGACCGTTTAAACTCAATGATGATGATGATGATGGTCGACGGCGC
TATTCAGATCCTCTTCTGAGATGAGTTTTTGTTCGGGCCCAAGCTTCTCATTACTCGAGTTAGGATCCAG
CGGGTAATGTGATAACAAACCTTGTCCCCCGCGCATCCGACGTTACCGCAACCGTGCCTTTATGCGCGAC
AACAATCGATTTCACTATCGCCAGCGCAATACCGCTACCTTCACCTTTTCGCTGGCGGGAGGGGTCAACG
CGATAGAAACGGTCAAACAATCGCGGTAAGTGCTCGGGCGCAATGGGCGTACCGGGGTTTTCGACGATAA
CTTGCACCAGGTGATCGACCGTCTGACAGCGCACTACAATTGTCTCTCCGGTTGGCGTATAACGCAGGGC
GTTCGAAAGCAGGTTGCTTAGCGCCCGACGCAGCATCAGCGGATCGCCCGCGACCTGACACTTGTCGCCA
ACAAACCGCAACTCCACGCCGCGATCTTCCGCTAACGCCTCGAAAAAATCGAACACTTTGCCGACTTCAT
CCGCCAGGTTGAGCATTTTCTTTTCGGGGATTAGCTGGTTGTTATCGGCCTGAGCGAGAAACAGCATATC
GCTGACCATTTTCGCCATTC
