>Addgene plasmid #80393 | pVH028 | addgene partial sequence | sequence record 164079 | pACYC-F 5'-tgaagtcagccccatacgat-3'
TCGATAAGCTTCCGATGGCGCGCCGAGAGGCTTTACACTTTATGCTTCCGGCTGAATTCACTAGTTTGAC
AGTTAGCTCAGTCCTAGGAATTATGCTAGCGGTACCTCCCGGTGCCCTCTACCAGGGCCAAGAGATCTAT
GATTAACCGTATCCGCGTAGTCACGCTGTTGGTAATGGTGCTGGGGGTATTCGCACTGTTACAGCTTATT
TCCGGCAGTCTGTTTTTTTCTTCCCTTCACCATAGCCAGAAGAGCTTTGTGGTTTCCAATCAATTACGGG
AACAGCAGGGCGAGCTGACGTCAACCTGGGATTTAATGCTGCAAACGCGCATTAACCTGAGTCGTTCAGC
GGTACGGATGATGATGGATTCCTCCAATCAACAAAGTAACGCCAAAGTTGAATTGCTCGATAGCGCCAGG
AAAACATTGGCGCAGGCAGCGACGCATTATAAAAAATTCAAAAGCATGGCACCGTTACCTGAAATGGTCG
CTACCAGTCGTAATATTGATGAAAAATATAAAAACTATTACACAGCGTTAACTGAACTGATTGATTATCT
AGATTATGGCAATACTGGAGCTTATTTCGCTCAGCCAACCCAGGGAATGCAAAATGCAATGGGCGAAGCG
TTTGCTCAGTACGCCCTCAGCAGTGAAAAACTGTATCGCGATATCGTCACTGACAACGCAGATGATTACC
GATTTGCCCAGTGGCAACTGGCGGTTATCGCGCTGGTGGTGGTATTGATTCTGCTGGTGGCGTGGTACGG
CATTCGCCGTATGTTGCTTACTCCGCTGGCAAAAATTATTGCTCACATTC
