>Addgene plasmid #80393 | pVH028 | addgene partial sequence | sequence record 164084 | lac-promoter-R 5'-CCGGAAGCATAAAGTGTAAA-3'
TGATAAGCTGTCAAACATGAGAATTACAACTTATATCGTATGGGGCTGACTTCAGGTGCTACATTTGAAG
AGATAAATTGCACTGAAATCTAGTCAATCCGTAAACAGGTCAAACATCAGTTGCCGCAACCAAATATTGG
CTAGGTCCTTGTGGTACTTCGTATGCCAGAACATGTTGATGGCTATTTCAGGCAAGACGACTGGGTGCGG
CAAGGCGCTTAGGCCGAAGGGCTCCACGCAGCAGTCGGCTAAACGTATCGGCACAGTGGCGAGCAGATCG
GTGCGCTGGAGGATGTGGCCAACGGCGGCGAAGTGCGGCACTTCCAGACGGATGTCGCGCCGGATGCCGA
CCCGTGTCATGTACGTGTCCACCTCGCCGTGGCCGGTGCCAGCGGCGATGACACGCACGTGGCCGTAGGA
ACAGAAGCGCTCCAGAGTCAGGGGTTCGCGGGTGACTGGATGGTCCTTGCGACATAGGCACACGTAGTGA
TTCTGGAGCAGCCGGCGCTGAAAGAAGCCAGTTTGCAGATTGGGAAGCAGGCCCACGGCCAAGTCCACGG
TTCCGTTCTGCAAGGCCTGCATCAGGCTCATCGAACTGTCGCGCACCGTACTGATCACGCAATTGGGGGC
CTGGTGAGCCAGCACATCCATCAGCCGCGGCATGAAGTAGATTTCGCCAATGTCGGTCATGGCCAGGGTG
AAGGTACGCTCGCTGGTCAGCGGATCGAAGCTTTCATGGTGCTGTAGGGCGTTGCGCAGTGCGTGCATGG
CCGAAGTGACGGGCTCGGCCAGATGCGCGGCATAGGGTGTGGGTTCCATTCCCTGATGTGTGCGCACGAA
GAGTGGGTCCTGTAGCGAGGTGCGCAGGCGTTTCAGCGCATTGCTCACGGCAGGCTGGGTCAGGCCCAGG
TTCTCCGCAGTGATAGAGACGCGTCTGTCGACCAGCAATTGGTTGAACACCACCAGCAGGTTTAAATCCA
GGTCACGCAGTTCCATGGG
